Addgene plasmid #220672: AiP1857 - pAAV-AiE2509m-minBG-SYFP2-WPRE-BGHpA
Purpose: AiE2509m is an enhancer sequence, designed to drive AAV-mediated transgene expression in specific populations of brain cells
Depositing lab: Allen Institute for Brain Science & Bosiljka Tasic. Depositing organization: Allen Institute. Publication: A suite of enhancer AAVs and transgenic mouse lines for genetic access to cortical cell types. Ben-Simon Y, Hooper M, Narayan S, Daigle TL, Dwivedi D, Way SW, Oster A, Stafford DA, Mich JK, Taormina MJ, Martinez RA, Opitz-Araya X, Roth JR, Alexander JR, Allen S, Amster A, Arbuckle J, Ayala A, Baker PM, Bakken TE, Barcelli T, Barta S, Bendrick J, Bertagnolli D, Bielstein C, Bishwakarma P, Bowlus J, Boyer G, Brouner K, Casian B, Casper T, Chakka AB, Chakrabarty R, Chance RK, Chavan S, Clark M, Colbert K, Collman F, Daniel S, Departee M, DiValentin P, Donadio N, Dotson N, Egdorf T, Fliss T, Gabitto M, Garcia J, Gary A, Gasperini M, Gloe J, Goldy J, Gore BB, Graybuck L, Greisman N, Haeseleer F, Halterman C, Haradon Z, Hastings SD, Helback O, Ho W, Hockemeyer D, Huang C, Huff S, Hunker A, Johansen N, Jones D, Juneau Z, Kalmbach B, Kannan M, Khem S, Kussick E, Kutsal R, Larsen R, Lee C, Lee AY, Leibly M, Lenz GH, Li S, Liang E, Lusk N, Madigan Z, Malloy J, Malone J, McCue R, Melchor J, Mollenkopf T, Moosman S, Morin E, Newman D, Ng L, Ngo K, Omstead V, Otto S, Oyama A, Pena N, Pham T, Phillips E, Pom CA, Potekhina L, Ransford S, Ray PL, Rette D, Reynoldson C, Rimorin C, Rocha D, Ruiz A, Sanchez REA, Sawyer L, Sedeno-Cortes A, Sevigny JP, Shapovalova N, Shepard N, Shulga L, Sigler AR, Siverts L, Soliman S, Somasundaram S, Staats B, Stewart K, Szelenyi E, Tieu M, Trader C, Tran A, van Velthoven CTJ, Walker M, Wang Y, Weed N, Wirthlin M, Wood T, Wynalda B, Yao Z, Zhou T, Ariza J, Dee N, Reding M, Ronellenfitch K, Mufti S, Sunkin SM, Smith KA, Esposito L, Waters J, Thyagarajan B, Yao S, Lein ES, Zeng H, Levi BP, Ngai J, Ting JT, Tasic B. Cell. 2025 May 16:S0092-8674(25)00513-6. doi: 10.1016/j.cell.2025.05.002. PubMed 40403729.
Backbone
  Vector backbone: pAAV2
  Vector type: AAV
Growth in bacteria
  Bacterial resistance: Ampicillin, 100 μg/mL
  Growth temperature: 37°C
  Growth strain: NEB Stable
  Copy number: High Copy
Gene/Insert
  Gene/Insert name: SYFP2
  Species: Synthetic
  Promoter: minBG
  Cloning method: Gibson Cloning
Terms and licenses: Academic/Nonprofit Terms; Industry Terms: Not Available to Industry
Depositor comments: 5' Cloning Site: MluI (not destroyed), 3' Cloning Site: SgrAI (not destroyed). Please visit https://doi.org/10.1101/2024.06.10.597244 for bioRxiv preprint.
How to cite: AiP1857 - pAAV-AiE2509m-minBG-SYFP2-WPRE-BGHpA was a gift from Allen Institute for Brain Science & Bosiljka Tasic (Addgene plasmid # 220672 ; http://n2t.net/addgene:220672 ; RRID:Addgene_220672)
