[The description below was written by a language model from this plasmid's Addgene catalogue record and pLannotate feature annotations shown in this document.]
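Description:
AiP1857 - pAAV-AiE2509m-minBG-SYFP2-WPRE-BGHpA is an adeno-associated virus transfer plasmid of about 4.9 kb built on a pAAV2 backbone. It is designed to package a reporter genome that tests or exploits a cell-type-selective enhancer in the brain. In bacteria it replicates from a high-copy ColE1/pUC-type origin and is selected with ampicillin through the β-lactamase gene and its own promoter. An f1 phage origin is also present, along with small remnants of the pBR322 bom and rop regions. The annotation finds one full-length AAV2 inverted terminal repeat downstream of the cassette. On the upstream side it detects only two short ITR fragments, which may reflect the difficulty of sequencing and annotating these repeats or a truncated ITR; the record does not say which.

Between the ITRs, the enhancer AiE2509m sits in front of the minBG minimal promoter. A minimal promoter of this kind has little activity alone, so transcription depends on the adjacent enhancer and should follow its cell-type specificity. Neither the enhancer nor minBG is called out in the feature table, but the unannotated stretch between the left ITR and the coding sequence is where they would lie, and the depositor notes retained MluI and SgrAI cloning sites. The expressed product is SYFP2, a rapidly maturing monomeric yellow fluorescent protein. It is followed by a WPRE, annotated as two fragments, which enhances transcript stability and expression, and by the bovine growth hormone polyadenylation signal. The construct is part of a collection of enhancer AAVs for genetic access to cortical cell types, with fluorescence marking the targeted brain cells. The record does not state which population AiE2509m labels.
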