Features (pLannotate 1.2.2; 14 found; start..end, strand, type, name):
      1..589     +  rep_origin     ori: high-copy-number ColE1/pMB1/pBR322/pUC origin of replication
    662..689     +  repeat_region  AAV2 ITR (fragment): inverted terminal repeat of adeno-associated virus serotype 2 inverted
    718..745     +  repeat_region  AAV2 ITR (fragment): inverted terminal repeat of adeno-associated virus serotype 2 inverted
   1606..2322    +  CDS            SYFP2: SYFP2 is a basic (constitutively fluorescent) yellow fluorescent protein published in 2006, derived from Aequorea victoria. It is reported to be a very rapidly-maturing monomer with moderate acid sensitivity.
   2362..2519    +  misc_feature   WPRE (fragment): woodchuck hepatitis virus posttranscriptional regulatory element
   2525..2605    +  misc_feature   WPRE (fragment): woodchuck hepatitis virus posttranscriptional regulatory element
   2622..2733    +  polyA_signal   bGH poly(A) signal: bovine growth hormone polyadenylation signal
   2851..2991    +  repeat_region  AAV2 ITR: inverted terminal repeat of adeno-associated virus serotype 2 inverted
   2996..3047    -  misc_feature   bom (fragment): basis of mobility region from pBR322
   3066..3521    +  rep_origin     f1 ori (sequence partly withheld): f1 bacteriophage origin of replication; arrow indicates direction of (+) strand synthesis
   3522..3571    -  misc_feature   bom (fragment): basis of mobility region from pBR322
   3673..3708    -  CDS            rop (fragment): Rop protein, which maintains plasmids at low copy number; rop
   3803..3907    +  promoter       AmpR promoter: bla
   3908..4768    +  CDS            AmpR: β-lactamase; bla; confers resistance to ampicillin, carbenicillin, and related antibiotics
>Addgene plasmid #220672 | AiP1857 - pAAV-AiE2509m-minBG-SYFP2-WPRE-BGHpA | addgene full sequence | sequence record 462004 | Addgene NGS Result
TTGAGATCCTTTTTTTCTGCGCGTAATCTGCTGCTTGCAAACAAAAAAACCACCGCTACCAGCGGTGGTT
TGTTTGCCGGATCAAGAGCTACCAACTCTTTTTCCGAAGGTAACTGGCTTCAGCAGAGCGCAGATACCAA
ATACTGTTCTTCTAGTGTAGCCGTAGTTAGGCCACCACTTCAAGAACTCTGTAGCACCGCCTACATACCT
CGCTCTGCTAATCCTGTTACCAGTGGCTGCTGCCAGTGGCGATAAGTCGTGTCTTACCGGGTTGGACTCA
AGACGATAGTTACCGGATAAGGCGCAGCGGTCGGGCTGAACGGGGGGTTCGTGCACACAGCCCAGCTTGG
AGCGAACGACCTACACCGAACTGAGATACCTACAGCGTGAGCTATGAGAAAGCGCCACGCTTCCCGAAGG
GAGAAAGGCGGACAGGTATCCGGTAAGCGGCAGGGTCGGAACAGGAGAGCGCACGAGGGAGCTTCCAGGG
GGAAACGCCTGGTATCTTTATAGTCCTGTCGGGTTTCGCCACCTCTGACTTGAGCGTCGATTTTTGTGAT
GCTCGTCAGGGGGGCGGAGCCTATGGAAAAACGCCAGCAACGCGGCCTTTTTACGGTTCCTGGCCTTTTG
CTGGCCTTTTGCTCACATGTCCTGCAGGCAGCTGCGCGCTCGCTCGCTCACTGAGGCCGCCCGGGCGTCG
GGCGACCTTTGGTCGCCCGGCCTCAGTGAGCGAGCGAGCGCGCAGAGAGGGAGTGGCCAACTCCATCACT
AGGGGTTCCTGCGGCCGCACGCGTTGTAAGAGTAATAATCGTTTTGTCCCTTTTTCCCCAGGAACCTGAC
AGGCCTGTGCTTTCTTTAATTACCACTGCCTACCAAAATTTCCTTACCGCTGCTTACCAAAATTTCCCTG
TACGAGCCACCACTTGGCACAGCCTGCACTCAGGCGGCGCAAAGACAAGAATGACACAGACACCAAGATG
GGTTCACGCATCTTCCGCATCTTCCACAGCTTCCTTTTTACTTGTAGCTCACTCCACAGCTTTTTTCACT
TACAGCTTTTGCAGCTGTTTTTTTTACTTAGGGCAAGGGCTATATTTATACAGTAGCGTCAAATGACCTC
ATCTCGCTCCACACCACCTCATCCAATCAGAATCACACATGTTCCAGGCACGAGCTCAGGTCGGTCACAG
ATAGGCTGACAGATCCGGATCATGAGGAATAACCATCTTGGCCCATGGGACTGCACCCACTTCCCGCAGG
GTGCCACCATGAGCATGGATACAAGACATCAACAAGAGAAGCGACTGTCCTGCTGGTACATCTTCAGGAA
GTTTATAGCAGAATTAGAATTGTTACAGGGTACACATCATGTAACTGTTATAGGCTATACAAAATATGAC
AGTTACAGGTTACACAACATATAACTGCTATAGGCTACACAATATGTAACTGTTATAGGCTACACAACAT
GTAACTGTTACAAGCTATACATCATATAACAGTTCGGAGCTCGGGCTGGGCATAAAAGTCAGGGCAGAGC
CATCTATTGCTTACATTTGCTTCTGGGATCCAGATCTTTCGAAGCTAGCGCTACCGGTCGCCACCATGGT
GAGCAAGGGCGAGGAGCTGTTCACCGGGGTGGTGCCCATCCTGGTCGAGCTGGACGGCGACGTAAACGGC
CACAAGTTCAGCGTGTCCGGCGAGGGCGAGGGCGATGCCACCTACGGCAAGCTGACCCTGAAGCTGATCT
GCACCACCGGCAAGCTGCCCGTGCCCTGGCCCACCCTCGTGACCACCCTGGGCTACGGCGTGCAGTGCTT
CGCCCGCTACCCCGACCACATGAAGCAGCACGACTTCTTCAAGTCCGCCATGCCCGAAGGCTACGTCCAG
GAGCGCACCATCTTCTTCAAGGACGACGGCAACTACAAGACCCGCGCCGAGGTGAAGTTCGAGGGCGACA
CCCTGGTGAACCGCATCGAGCTGAAGGGCATCGACTTCAAGGAGGACGGCAACATCCTGGGGCACAAGCT
GGAGTACAACTACAACAGCCACAACGTCTATATCACCGCCGACAAGCAGAAGAACGGCATCAAGGCCAAC
TTCAAGATCCGCCACAACATCGAGGACGGCGGCGTGCAGCTCGCCGACCACTACCAGCAGAACACCCCCA
TCGGCGACGGCCCCGTGCTGCTGCCCGACAACCACTACCTGAGCTACCAGTCCAAGCTGAGCAAAGACCC
CAACGAGAAGCGCGATCACATGGTCCTGCTGGAGTTCGTGACCGCCGCCGGGATCACTCTCGGCATGGAC
GAGCTGTACAAGTAAGTCGACGGCGCGCCGCGGCCGCGAATTCGATATCATAATCAACCTCTGGATTACA
AAATTTGTGAAAGATTGACTGGTATTCTTAACTATGTTGCTCCTTTTACGCTATGTGGATACGCTGCTTT
AATGCCTTTGTATCATGCTATTGCTTCCCGTATGGCTTTCATTTTCTCCTCCTTGTATAAATCCTGGTTA
GTTCTTGCCACGGCGGAACTCATCGCCGCCTGCCTTGCCCGCTGCTGGACAGGGGCTCGGCTGTTGGGCA
CTGACAATTCCGTGGCTCGAGAGATCTTCGACTGTGCCTTCTAGTTGCCAGCCATCTGTTGTTTGCCCCT
CCCCCGTGCCTTCCTTGACCCTGGAAGGTGCCACTCCCACTGTCCTTTCCTAATAAAATGAGGAAATTGC
ATCGCATTGTCTGAGTAGGTGTCATTCTATTCTGGGGGGTGGGGTGGGGCAGGACAGCAAGGGGGAGGAT
TGGGAAGACAATAGCAGGCATGAGATCTCACGTGCGGACCGAGCGGCCGCAGGAACCCCTAGTGATGGAG
TTGGCCACTCCCTCTCTGCGCGCTCGCTCGCTCACTGAGGCCGGGCGACCAAAGGTCGCCCGACGCCCGG
GCTTTGCCCGGGCGGCCTCAGTGAGCGAGCGAGCGCGCAGCTGCCTGCAGGGGCGCCTGATGCGGTATTT
TCTCCTTACGCATCTGTGCGGTATTTCACACCGCATA
[95 nt withheld, positions 3048-3142]
T
[46 nt withheld, positions 3144-3189]
C
[141 nt withheld, positions 3191-3331]
CCTTTGACGTTGGAGTCCACGTTCTTT
[37 nt withheld, positions 3359-3395]
ACTCTATCTCGGGCTATTCTTTTGATTTATAAGGGATTTTGCCGATTTCGGTCTATTGGTTAAAAAATGA
GCTGATTTAACAAAAATTTAACGCGAATTTTAACAAAATATTAACGTTTACAATTTTATGGTGCACTCTC
AGTACAATCTGCTCTGATGCCGCATAGTTAAGCCAGCCCCGACACCCGCCAACACCCGCTGACGCGCCCT
GACGGGCTTGTCTGCTCCCGGCATCCGCTTACAGACAAGCTGTGACCGTCTCCGGGAGCTGCATGTGTCA
GAGGTTTTCACCGTCATCACCGAAACGCGCGAGACGAAAGGGCCTCGTGATACGCCTATTTTTATAGGTT
AATGTCATGATAATAATGGTTTCTTAGACGTCAGGTGGCACTTTTCGGGGAAATGTGCGCGGAACCCCTA
TTTGTTTATTTTTCTAAATACATTCAAATATGTATCCGCTCATGAGACAATAACCCTGATAAATGCTTCA
ATAATATTGAAAAAGGAAGAGTATGAGTATTCAACATTTCCGTGTCGCCCTTATTCCCTTTTTTGCGGCA
TTTTGCCTTCCTGTTTTTGCTCACCCAGAAACGCTGGTGAAAGTAAAAGATGCTGAAGATCAGTTGGGTG
CACGAGTGGGTTACATCGAACTGGATCTCAACAGCGGTAAGATCCTTGAGAGTTTTCGCCCCGAAGAACG
TTTTCCAATGATGAGCACTTTTAAAGTTCTGCTATGTGGCGCGGTATTATCCCGTATTGACGCCGGGCAA
GAGCAACTCGGTCGCCGCATACACTATTCTCAGAATGACTTGGTTGAGTACTCACCAGTCACAGAAAAGC
ATCTTACGGATGGCATGACAGTAAGAGAATTATGCAGTGCTGCCATAACCATGAGTGATAACACTGCGGC
CAACTTACTTCTGACAACGATCGGAGGACCGAAGGAGCTAACCGCTTTTTTGCACAACATGGGGGATCAT
GTAACTCGCCTTGATCGTTGGGAACCGGAGCTGAATGAAGCCATACCAAACGACGAGCGTGACACCACGA
TGCCTGTAGCAATGGCAACAACGTTGCGCAAACTATTAACTGGCGAACTACTTACTCTAGCTTCCCGGCA
ACAATTAATAGACTGGATGGAGGCGGATAAAGTTGCAGGACCACTTCTGCGCTCGGCCCTTCCGGCTGGC
TGGTTTATTGCTGATAAATCTGGAGCCGGTGAGCGTGGGTCTCGCGGTATCATTGCAGCACTGGGGCCAG
ATGGTAAGCCCTCCCGTATCGTAGTTATCTACACGACGGGGAGTCAGGCAACTATGGATGAACGAAATAG
ACAGATCGCTGAGATAGGTGCCTCACTGATTAAGCATTGGTAACTGTCAGACCAAGTTTACTCATATATA
CTTTAGATTGATTTAAAACTTCATTTTTAATTTAAAAGGATCTAGGTGAAGATCCTTTTTGATAATCTCA
TGACCAAAATCCCTTAACGTGAGTTTTCGTTCCACTGAGCGTCAGACCCCGTAGAAAAGATCAAAGGATC
TTC
